Addgene plasmid #67337: pDONR221-ARL4D-no stop
Purpose: hArl4D without stop codon in Gateway Entry vector
Depositing lab: Richard Kahn. Depositing organization: Emory University. Publication: Tool box: Plasmids for the expression or knockdown of human ARF Family GTPases (ARF/ARL/SAR) and their co-expression in bacteria with N-myristoyltransferases. Kerr SC, Kahn RA. Cell Logist. 2015 Sep 21;5(3):e1090523. doi: 10.1080/21592799.2015.1090523. eCollection 2015 Jul-Sep. PubMed 27057421.
Backbone
  Vector backbone: pDONR221
  Backbone manufacturer: Life Technologies
  Vector type: Bacterial Expression ; Gateway Entry vector
Growth in bacteria
  Bacterial resistance: Kanamycin, 50 μg/mL
  Growth temperature: 37°C
  Growth strain: DH5alpha
  Copy number: High Copy
Gene/Insert
  Gene/Insert name: ARL4D (alt name: pRK16n-221)
  Species: H. sapiens (human)
  Mutation: bp 272 A to C; N91T mutation; bp 327 T to G; silent mutation; bp 390 C to G; silent mutation
  Entrez Gene: ARL4D (a.k.a. ARF4L, ARL6)
  Promoter: None
  Cloning method: Gateway Cloning
  Sequencing primers: 5′ M13-Fwd; 3′ M13-Rev
Terms and licenses: Academic/Nonprofit Terms; Industry Terms: Not Available to Industry
How to cite: pDONR221-ARL4D-no stop was a gift from Richard Kahn (Addgene plasmid # 67337 ; http://n2t.net/addgene:67337 ; RRID:Addgene_67337)
