[The description below was written by a language model from this plasmid's Addgene catalogue record.]
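Description:
pDONR221-ARL4D-no stop is a Gateway entry clone built on the commercial pDONR221 donor backbone, carrying the open reading frame of human ARL4D (also known as ARF4L or ARL6), a member of the ARF family of small regulatory GTPases. It is maintained in E. coli as a high-copy plasmid under kanamycin selection. Although the catalogue lists it under bacterial expression, the record states that no promoter drives the insert, which is consistent with its role as an entry vector: the coding sequence is simply stored here in a recombination-ready form rather than expressed. In clones of this type, the insert generated by Gateway cloning into pDONR221 is flanked by attL recombination sites, so it can be moved by an LR reaction into any compatible destination vector that supplies the promoter, tags and host-specific elements. No feature table was provided, so these sites and the origin of replication are not itemised in the record.

The defining feature is the omission of the stop codon at the end of the ARL4D reading frame, which allows translation to continue into sequence provided by the destination vector and so makes the clone suitable for building C-terminally tagged or fused versions of the protein. The insert differs from the reference sequence at three positions: an A-to-C change at base 272 that produces an N91T amino-acid substitution, and two silent changes at bases 327 and 390. Users should bear the N91T substitution in mind when interpreting functional results. The plasmid belongs to a toolbox of constructs for expressing or knocking down human ARF, ARL and SAR GTPases.
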