>Addgene plasmid #67337 | pDONR221-ARL4D-no stop | addgene partial sequence | sequence record 119310 | M13-Rev 5'-CAGGAAACAGCTATGACC-3'
TCAGCTGGATGGCAAATAATGATTTTATTTTGACTGATAGTGACCTGTTCGTTGCAACAAATTGATAAGC
AATGCTTTCTTATAATGCCAACTTTGTACAAGAAAGCTGGGTCCCGTCTCTTCTTGCCACCCCGAGCTGC
CTTCTTCCTCTTGAGGATCATCTCATAGAGGCGCTCAAGGCCCTGCTGCAGGCCCAGACCGTCCACAGCG
CTGCAGCCTTGCACATGAGTGAGAGTGGCGGCTGCTAGCTCTCGGACTGCCAGCCTCTTCTCCACCTCAG
CAGCGCTCAGTGCCCCGGGCTGGTCCTGCTTGTTGGCCAGCACCAGCACTGGCACGCCCTGGTTGTCCGA
GGCCCGGCTGATTCGGTGCAACTCCACCTTGGCTTCCTCCAGCCGCTCAGCCTCCGCAGCGTCCACCACA
AACACTAGACCGTCTGTCCGGCGGGTATAAGAGCGCCACAGTGGTCGCAGCTTCTCCTGCCCCCCGACGT
CCCACACTTGGAAGGTGATGCCACGCGATCCCCCGAGGGGCACCCGGATCTTCTCGGTGTTGAAGCCTTT
GGTGGGGACACTCTGGACAAACTCCTTGAACTTGAGGCGGTAAAGGAGGGAGGTCTTTCCAGCAGAGTCC
AGCCCAATGACCACGACATGCAGGGCTTGGAAGTGGGGCAAGAAGGAGGAGGCAGTGGGCGCCATCTCAG
TCAAGTGGTTCCCCATGG
